Addgene plasmid #234887: CAG-NGN3-linker-3xFLAG-Dendra2-HA
Purpose: Expresses human NGN3 in mammalian cells directly fused to Dendra2 fluorescent protin plus FLAG and HA tags
Depositing lab: Nancy Papalopulu. Depositing organization: University of Manchester. Publication: NGN3 oscillatory expression controls the timing of human pancreatic endocrine differentiation. Miller A, Biga V, Rowntree A, Chhatriwala M, Woods F, Noble B, Marinopoulou E, Kamath A, Vallier L, Papalopulu N. Dev Cell. 2025 Sep 22;60(18):2518-2532.e9. doi: 10.1016/j.devcel.2025.06.004. Epub 2025 Jun 25. PubMed 40570854.
Backbone
  Vector backbone: pRP[Exp]
  Vector type: Mammalian Expression
  Selectable markers: Puromycin
Growth in bacteria
  Bacterial resistance: Ampicillin, 100 μg/mL
  Growth temperature: 37°C
  Growth strain: DH5alpha
  Copy number: High Copy
Gene/Insert
  Gene/Insert name: NGN3-3xFLAG-Dendra2-HA (alt name: NEUROG3)
  Species: H. sapiens (human)
  Entrez Gene: NEUROG3 (a.k.a. Atoh5, Math4B, NGN-3, bHLHa7, ngn3)
  Promoter: CAG
  Tag / fusion protein: 3xFLAG, Dendra2 and HA (C terminal on insert)
  Cloning method: Gateway Cloning
  Sequencing primers: 5′ N/A
Resource information
  A portion of this plasmid was derived from a plasmid made by: Created by Vector Builder
Terms and licenses: Academic/Nonprofit Terms; Industry Terms: Not Available to Industry
Depositor comments: Please visit https://doi.org/10.1101/2024.01.10.574974 for bioRxiv preprint.
How to cite: CAG-NGN3-linker-3xFLAG-Dendra2-HA was a gift from Nancy Papalopulu (Addgene plasmid # 234887 ; http://n2t.net/addgene:234887 ; RRID:Addgene_234887)
