[The description below was written by a language model from this plasmid's Addgene catalogue record and pLannotate feature annotations shown in this document.]
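Description:
CAG-NGN3-linker-3xFLAG-Dendra2-HA is a mammalian expression plasmid built on the pRP[Exp] backbone, a commercially assembled vector put together by multi-fragment Gateway recombination; the attB4, attB1, attB2 and attB3 sites left at the junctions between promoter, coding sequence and downstream cassette reflect that modular assembly. In bacteria it is maintained as a high-copy plasmid through a ColE1/pUC-type origin and selected with ampicillin via the β-lactamase gene.

The payload is driven by the CAG promoter, annotated here as its three components: the CMV immediate-early enhancer, the chicken β-actin promoter and a chimeric β-actin/β-globin intron, which together give strong, broadly active expression in mammalian cells. Downstream lies the human NEUROG3 (NGN3) coding sequence, a bHLH transcription factor required for specifying pancreatic endocrine precursors, fused at its C terminus through a linker to a 3xFLAG epitope, the green-to-red photoconvertible fluorescent protein Dendra2, and an HA tag (detected by the annotation software as a fragment of a 3xHA element, consistent with a single HA copy). An EMCV IRES follows the fusion and directs translation of puromycin N-acetyltransferase from the same transcript, so puromycin selection enriches for cells expressing the NGN3 fusion. An SV40 polyadenylation signal is annotated after this cassette, on the reverse strand. The sequenced record also shows a second attB4 site and partial CMV enhancer and AmpR promoter fragments near the ends of the sequence, whose origin the record does not explain.

The construct allows NGN3 protein to be visualised live, photoconverted to follow protein dynamics or turnover, and detected or pulled down via FLAG or HA. It is associated with work on oscillatory NGN3 expression and the timing of human pancreatic endocrine differentiation.
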