Features (pLannotate 1.2.2; 22 found; start..end, strand, type, name):
      6..37      -  promoter       AmpR promoter (fragment): bla
    149..169     +  protein_bind   attB4: mutant version of attB; core recombination site for the Gateway® BP reaction BP Clonase™
    173..552     +  enhancer       CMV enhancer: human cytomegalovirus immediate early enhancer
    554..831     +  promoter       chicken β-actin promoter: No description available
    832..1848    +  intron         chimeric intron: chimera between introns from chicken β-actin and rabbit β-globin
   1903..1923    +  protein_bind   attB1: mutant version of attB; core recombination site for the Gateway® BP reaction BP Clonase™
   1933..2574    +  CDS            NEUROG3: NGN3_HUMAN - Also known as ATOH5, BHLHA7, NGN3. Experimental evidence at protein level: Swiss-Prot protein existence level 1. Acts as a transcriptional regulator. Together with NKX2-2, initiates transcriptional activation of NEUROD1. Involved in neurogenesis. Also required for the specification of a common precursor of the 4 pancreatic endocrine cell types (By similarity). From Homo sapiens (Human).
   2611..2676    +  CDS            3xFLAG: three tandem FLAG® epitope tags, followed by an enterokinase cleavage site
   2680..3369    +  CDS            Dendra2: Dendra2 is a photoconvertible green fluorescent protein published in 2006, derived from Dendronephthya sp.. It has high acid sensitivity.
   3376..3403    +  CDS            3xHA (fragment): three tandem HA epitope tags
   3409..3429    -  protein_bind   attB2: mutant version of attB; core recombination site for the Gateway® BP reaction BP Clonase™
   3542..4004    +  misc_feature   IRES: internal ribosome entry site (IRES) of the encephalomyocarditis virus (EMCV)
   4018..4617    +  CDS            PuroR: puromycin N-acetyltransferase; pac from Streptomyces alboniger; confers resistance to puromycin
   4618..4638    -  protein_bind   attB3: mutant version of attB; core recombination site for the Gateway® BP reaction BP Clonase™
   4666..4787    -  polyA_signal   SV40 poly(A) signal: SV40 polyadenylation signal
   4810..4878    -  CDS            large T antigen (fragment): large T antigen from SV40 (simian virus 40)
   5074..5662    -  rep_origin     ori: high-copy-number ColE1/pMB1/pBR322/pUC origin of replication
   5833..6693    -  CDS            AmpR: β-lactamase; bla; confers resistance to ampicillin, carbenicillin, and related antibiotics
   6694..6798    -  promoter       AmpR promoter: bla
   6910..6930    +  protein_bind   attB4: mutant version of attB; core recombination site for the Gateway® BP reaction BP Clonase™
   6934..7035    +  enhancer       CMV enhancer (fragment): human cytomegalovirus immediate early enhancer
   7060..7080    +  misc_feature   bom (fragment): basis of mobility region from pBR322
>Addgene plasmid #234887 | CAG-NGN3-linker-3xFLAG-Dendra2-HA | addgene full sequence | sequence record 487072 | Addgene NGS Result
NNNNNATTTAGAAAAATAAACAAATAGGGGTTCCGCGCACATTTCCCCGAAAAGTGCCACCTGACGTCTA
AGAAACCATTATTATCATGACATTAACCTATAAAAATAGGCGTATCACGAGGCCCTTTCGTCGGCGCGCC
GCGGCCGCCAACTTTGTATAGAAAAGTTGCTCGACATTGATTATTGACTAGTTATTAATAGTAATCAATT
ACGGGGTCATTAGTTCATAGCCCATATATGGAGTTCCGCGTTACATAACTTACGGTAAATGGCCCGCCTG
GCTGACCGCCCAACGACCCCCGCCCATTGACGTCAATAATGACGTATGTTCCCATAGTAACGCCAATAGG
GACTTTCCATTGACGTCAATGGGTGGAGTATTTACGGTAAACTGCCCACTTGGCAGTACATCAAGTGTAT
CATATGCCAAGTACGCCCCCTATTGACGTCAATGACGGTAAATGGCCCGCCTGGCATTATGCCCAGTACA
TGACCTTATGGGACTTTCCTACTTGGCAGTACATCTACGTATTAGTCATCGCTATTACCATGGTCGAGGT
GAGCCCCACGTTCTGCTTCACTCTCCCCATCTCCCCCCCCTCCCCACCCCCAATTTTGTATTTATTTATT
TTTTAATTATTTTGTGCAGCGATGGGGGCGGGGGGGGGGGGGGGGCGCGCGCCAGGCGGGGCGGGGCGGG
GCGAGGGGCGGGGCGGGGCGAGGCGGAGAGGTGCGGCGGCAGCCAATCAGAGCGGCGCGCTCCGAAAGTT
TCCTTTTATGGCGAGGCGGCGGCGGCGGCGGCCCTATAAAAAGCGAAGCGCGCGGCGGGCGGGAGTCGCT
GCGCGCTGCCTTCGCCCCGTGCCCCGCTCCGCCGCCGCCTCGCGCCGCCCGCCCCGGCTCTGACTGACCG
CGTTACTCCCACAGGTGAGCGGGCGGGACGGCCCTTCTCCTCCGGGCTGTAATTAGCGCTTGGTTTAATG
ACGGCTTGTTTCTTTTCTGTGGCTGCGTGAAAGCCTTGAGGGGCTCCGGGAGGGCCCTTTGTGCGGGGGG
AGCGGCTCGGGGGGTGCGTGCGTGTGTGTGTGCGTGGGGAGCGCCGCGTGCGGCTCCGCGCTGCCCGGCG
GCTGTGAGCGCTGCGGGCGCGGCGCGGGGCTTTGTGCGCTCCGCAGTGTGCGCGAGGGGAGCGCGGCCGG
GGGCGGTGCCCCGCGGTGCGGGGGGGGCTGCGAGGGGAACAAAGGCTGCGTGCGGGGTGTGTGCGTGGGG
GGGTGAGCAGGGGGTGTGGGCGCGTCGGTCGGGCTGCAACCCCCCCTGCACCCCCCTCCCCGAGTTGCTG
AGCACGGCCCGGCTTCGGGTGCGGGGCTCCGTACGGGGCGTGGCGCGGGGCTCGCCGTGCCGGGCGGGGG
GTGGCGGCAGGTGGGGGTGCCGGGCGGGGCGGGGCCGCCTCGGGCCGGGGAGGGCTCGGGGGAGGGGCGC
GGCGGCCCCCGGAGCGCCGGCGGCTGTCGAGGCGCGGCGAGCCGCAGCCATTGCCTTTTATGGTAATCGT
GCGAGAGGGCGCAGGGACTTCCTTTGTCCCAAATCTGTGCGGAGCCGAAATCTGGGAGGCGCCGCCGCAC
CCCCTCTAGCGGGCGCGGGGCGAAGCGGTGCGGCGCCGGCAGGAAGGAAATGGGCGGGGAGGGCCTTCGT
GCGTCGCCGCGCCGCCGTCCCCTTCTCCCTCTCCAGCCTCGGGGCTGTCCGCGGGGGGACGGCTGCCTTC
GGGGGGGACGGGGCAGGGCGGGGTTCGGCTTCTGGCGTGTGACCGGCGGCTCTAGAGCCTCTGCTAACCA
TGTTCATGCCTTCTTCTTTTTCCTACAGCTCCTGGGCAACGTGCTGGTTATTGTGCTGTCTCATCATTTT
GGCAAAGAATTGCAAGTTTGTACAAAAAAGCAGGCTGCCACCATGACGCCTCAACCCTCGGGTGCGCCCA
CTGTCCAAGTGACCCGTGAGACGGAGCGGTCCTTCCCCAGAGCCTCGGAAGACGAAGTGACCTGCCCCAC
GTCCGCCCCGCCCAGCCCCACTCGCACACGGGGGAACTGCGCAGAGGCGGAAGAGGGAGGCTGCCGAGGG
GCCCCGAGGAAGCTCCGGGCACGGCGCGGGGGACGCAGCCGGCCTAAGAGCGAGTTGGCACTGAGCAAGC
AGCGACGGAGTCGGCGAAAGAAGGCCAACGACCGCGAGCGCAATCGAATGCACAACCTCAACTCGGCACT
GGACGCCCTGCGCGGTGTCCTGCCCACCTTCCCAGACGACGCGAAGCTCACCAAGATCGAGACGCTGCGC
TTCGCCCACAACTACATCTGGGCGCTGACTCAAACGCTGCGCATAGCGGACCACAGCTTGTACGCGCTGG
AGCCGCCGGCGCCGCACTGCGGGGAGCTGGGCAGCCCAGGCGGTTCCCCCGGGGACTGGGGGTCCCTCTA
CTCCCCAGTCTCCCAGGCTGGCAGCCTGAGTCCCGCCGCGTCGCTGGAGGAGCGACCCGGGCTGCTGGGG
GCCACCTTTTCCGCCTGCTTGAGCCCAGGCAGTCTGGCTTTCTCAGATTTTCTGGGCTCCGCTGGCTCCG
CTGCTGGTTCTGGCGAATTTGACTACAAAGACCATGACGGTGATTATAAAGATCATGACATCGATTACAA
GGATGACGATGACAAGGATATCAACACCCCGGGAATTAACCTGATCAAGGAGGACATGCGCGTGAAGGTG
CACATGGAGGGCAACGTGAACGGCCACGCCTTCGTGATCGAGGGCGAGGGCAAGGGCAAGCCCTACGAGG
GCACCCAGACCGCCAACCTGACCGTGAAGGAGGGCGCCCCCCTGCCCTTCAGCTACGACATCCTGACCAC
CGCCGTGCACTACGGCAACCGGGTGTTCACCAAGTACCCCGAGGACATCCCCGACTACTTCAAGCAGAGC
TTCCCCGAGGGCTACAGCTGGGAGCGCACCATGACCTTCGAGGACAAGGGCATCTGCACCATCCGCAGCG
ACATCAGCCTGGAGGGCGACTGCTTCTTCCAGAACGTGCGCTTCAAGGGCACCAACTTCCCCCCCAACGG
CCCCGTGATGCAGAAGAAGACCCTGAAGTGGGAGCCCAGCACCGAGAAGCTGCACGTGCGCGACGGCCTG
CTGGTGGGCAACATCAACATGGCCCTGCTGCTGGAGGGCGGCGGCCACTACCTGTGCGACTTCAAGACCA
CCTACAAGGCCAAGAAGGTGGTGCAGCTGCCCGACGCCCACTTCGTGGACCACCGCATCGAGATCCTGGG
CAACGACAGCGACTACAACAAGGTGAAGCTGTACGAGCACGCCGTGGCCCGCTACAGCCCCCTGCCCAGC
CAGGTGTGGGATATCTACCCATACGATGTTCCAGATTACGCTTGAACCCAGCTTTCTTGTACAAAGTGGG
CCCCTCTCCCTCCCCCCCCCCTAACGTTACTGGCCGAAGCCGCTTGGAATAAGGCCGGTGTGCGTTTGTC
TATATGTTATTTTCCACCATATTGCCGTCTTTTGGCAATGTGAGGGCCCGGAAACCTGGCCCTGTCTTCT
TGACGAGCATTCCTAGGGGTCTTTCCCCTCTCGCCAAAGGAATGCAAGGTCTGTTGAATGTCGTGAAGGA
AGCAGTTCCTCTGGAAGCTTCTTGAAGACAAACAACGTCTGTAGCGACCCTTTGCAGGCAGCGGAACCCC
CCACCTGGCGACAGGTGCCTCTGCGGCCAAAAGCCACGTGTATAAGATACACCTGCAAAGGCGGCACAAC
CCCAGTGCCACGTTGTGAGTTGGATAGTTGTGGAAAGAGTCAAATGGCTCTCCTCAAGCGTATTCAACAA
GGGGCTGAAGGATGCCCAGAAGGTACCCCATTGTATGGGATCTGATCTGGGGCCTCGGTGCACATGCTTT
ACATGTGTTTAGTCGAGGTTAAAAAAACGTCTAGGCCCCCCGAACCACGGGGACGTGGTTTTCCTTTGAA
AAACACGATGATAATATGGCCACAACCATGACCGAGTACAAGCCCACGGTGCGCCTCGCCACCCGCGACG
ACGTCCCCAGGGCCGTACGCACCCTCGCCGCCGCGTTCGCCGACTACCCCGCCACGCGCCACACCGTCGA
TCCGGACCGCCACATCGAGCGGGTCACCGAGCTGCAAGAACTCTTCCTCACGCGCGTCGGGCTCGACATC
GGCAAGGTGTGGGTCGCGGACGACGGCGCCGCGGTGGCGGTCTGGACCACGCCGGAGAGCGTCGAAGCGG
GGGCGGTGTTCGCCGAGATCGGCCCGCGCATGGCCGAGTTGAGCGGTTCCCGGCTGGCCGCGCAGCAACA
GATGGAAGGCCTCCTGGCGCCGCACCGGCCCAAGGAGCCCGCGTGGTTCCTGGCCACCGTCGGCGTCTCG
CCCGACCACCAGGGCAAGGGTCTGGGCAGCGCCGTCGTGCTCCCCGGAGTGGAGGCGGCCGAGCGCGCCG
GGGTGCCCGCCTTCCTGGAGACCTCCGCGCCCCGCAACCTCCCCTTCTACGAGCGGCTCGGCTTCACCGT
CACCGCCGACGTCGAGGTGCCCGAAGGACCGCGCACCTGGTGCATGACCCGCAAGCCCGGTGCCTGACAA
CTTTATTATACATAGTTGATGGCCGGCCGCTTCGAGCAGACATGATAAGATACATTGATGAGTTTGGACA
AACCACAACTAGAATGCAGTGAAAAAAATGCTTTATTTGTGAAATTTGTGATGCTATTGCTTTATTTGTA
ACCATTATAAGCTGCAATAAACAAGTTAACAACAACAATTGCATTCATTTTATGTTTCAGGTTCAGGGGG
AGGTGTGGGAGGTTTTTTAAAGCAAGTAAAACCTCTACAAATGTGGTAGCGGCCGCGGCGCTCTTCCGCT
TCCTCGCTCACTGACTCGCTGCGCTCGGTCGTTCGGCTGCGGCGAGCGGTATCAGCTCACTCAAAGGCGG
TAATACGGTTATCCACAGAATCAGGGGATAACGCAGGAAAGAACATGTGAGCAAAAGGCCAGCAAAAGGC
CAGGAACCGTAAAAAGGCCGCGTTGCTGGCGTTTTTCCATAGGCTCCGCCCCCCTGACGAGCATCACAAA
AATCGACGCTCAAGTCAGAGGTGGCGAAACCCGACAGGACTATAAAGATACCAGGCGTTTCCCCCTGGAA
GCTCCCTCGTGCGCTCTCCTGTTCCGACCCTGCCGCTTACCGGATACCTGTCCGCCTTTCTCTCTTCGGG
AAGCGTGGCGCTTTCTCATAGCTCACGCTGTAGGTATCTCAGTTCGGTGTAGGTCGTTCGCTCCAAGCTG
GGCTGTGTGCACGAACCCCCCGTTCAGCCCGACCGCTGCGCCTTATCCGGTAACTATCGTCTTGAGTCCA
ACCCGGTAAGACACGACTTATCGCCACTGGCAGCAGCCACTGGTAACAGGATTAGCAGAGCGAGGTATGT
AGGCGGTGCTACAGAGTTCTTGAAGTGGTGGCCTAACTACGGCTACACTAGAAGAACAGTATTTGGTATC
TGCGCTCTGCTGAAGCCAGTTACCTTCGGAAAAAGAGTTGGTAGCTCTTGATCCGGCAAACAAACCACCG
CTGGTAGCGGTGGTTTTTTTGTTTGCAAGCAGCAGATTACGCGCAGAAAAAAAGGATCTCAAGAAGATCC
TTTGATCTTTTCTACGGGGTCTGACGCTCAGTGGAACGAAAACTCACGTTAAGGGATTTTGGTCATGAGA
TTATCAAAAAGGATCTTCACCTAGATCCTTTTAAATTAAAAATGAAGTTTTAAATCAATCTAAAGTATAT
ATGAGTAAACTTGGTCTGACAGTTACCAATGCTTAATCAGTGAGGCACCTATCTCAGCGATCTGTCTATT
TCGTTCATCCATAGTTGCCTGACTCCCCGTCGTGTAGATAACTACGATACGGGAGGGCTTACCATCTGGC
CCCAGTGCTGCAATGATACCGCGAGACCCACGCTCACCGGCTCCAGATTTATCAGCAATAAACCAGCCAG
CCGGAAGGGCCGAGCGCAGAAGTGGTCCTGCAACTTTATCCGCCTCCATCCAGTCTATTAATTGTTGCCG
GGAAGCTAGAGTAAGTAGTTCGCCAGTTAATAGTTTGCGCAACGTTGTTGCCATTGCTACAGGCATCGTG
GTGTCACGCTCGTCGTTTGGTATGGCTTCATTCAGCTCCGGTTCCCAACGATCAAGGCGAGTTACATGAT
CCCCCATGTTGTGCAAAAAAGCGGTTAGCTCCTTCGGTCCTCCGATCGTTGTCAGAAGTAAGTTGGCCGC
AGTGTTATCACTCATGGTTATGGCAGCACTGCATAATTCTCTTACTGTCATGCCATCCGTAAGATGCTTT
TCTGTGACTGGTGAGTACTCAACCAAGTCATTCTGAGAATAGTGTATGCGGCGACCGAGTTGCTCTTGCC
CGGCGTCAATACGGGATAATACCGCGCCACATAGCAGAACTTTAAAAGTGCTCATCATTGGAAAACGTTC
TTCGGGGCGAAAACTCTCAAGGATCTTACCGCTGTTGAGATCCAGTTCGATGTAACCCACTCGTGCACCC
AACTGATCTTCAGCATCTTTTACTTTCACCAGCGTTTCTGGGTGAGCAAAAACAGGAAGGCAAAATGCCG
CAAAAAAGGGAATAAGGGCGACACGGAAATGTTGAATACTCATACTCTTCCTTTTTCAATATTATTGAAG
CATTTATCAGGGTTATTGTCTCATGAGCGGATACATATTTGAATGTATTTAGAAAAATAAACAAATAGGG
GTTCCGCGCACATTTCCCCGAAAAGTGCCACCTGACGTCTAAGAAACCATTATTATCATGACATTAACCT
ATAAAAATAGGCGTATCACGAGGCCCTTTCGTCGGCGCGCCGCGGCCGCCAACTTTGTATAGAAAAGTTG
CTCGACATTGATTATTGACTAGTTATTAATAGTAATCAATTACGGGGTCATTAGTTCATAGCCCATATAT
GGAGTTCCGCGTTACATAACTTACGGTAAATGGCCMTRCSGCATCRGMRYMRRWKSWRMTTGTACTGAGA
GTGCACCATAGGGGATCGGGAGATCTCCCGATCCGTCGACGTCAGGTGGCACTTTTCGGGGAAATG
